Addgene plasmid #239127: pLS416
Purpose: (Empty Backbone) Minimal centromeric shuttle vector depleted of restriction sites outside the polylinker region, yeast selection marker URA3
Depositing lab: Sahand Jamal Rahi. Depositing organization: Swiss Federal Institute of Technology (EPFL). Publication: Minimal shuttle vectors for Saccharomyces cerevisiae. Scutteri L, Barth P, Rahi SJ. Synth Biol (Oxf). 2025 May 21;10(1):ysaf010. doi: 10.1093/synbio/ysaf010. eCollection 2025. PubMed 40612073.
Backbone
  Vector backbone: pLS416
  Backbone size (bp): 3348
  Vector type: Bacterial Expression, Yeast Expression ; Centromeric
  Selectable markers: URA3
Growth in bacteria
  Bacterial resistance: Ampicillin, 100 μg/mL
  Growth temperature: 37°C
  Growth strain: DH5alpha
  Copy number: Low Copy
Gene/Insert
  Sequencing primers: 5′ M13 fwd; 3′ M13 rev
Terms and licenses: Academic/Nonprofit Terms; Industry Terms: Not Available to Industry
How to cite: pLS416 was a gift from Sahand Jamal Rahi (Addgene plasmid # 239127 ; http://n2t.net/addgene:239127 ; RRID:Addgene_239127)
