[The description below was written by a language model from this plasmid's Addgene catalogue record and pLannotate feature annotations shown in this document.]
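Description:
pLS416 is an empty-backbone, minimal centromeric shuttle vector for moving cloned DNA between Escherichia coli and Saccharomyces cerevisiae. At 3,348 bp it is deliberately compact, and according to the record it has been depleted of restriction sites outside the polylinker so that the cloning sites in that region remain usable without cutting elsewhere in the plasmid. No insert is present, and the record describes no promoter or terminator flanking the cloning region, so any expression signals would need to come with the cloned fragment.

The annotated sequence shows a simple linear arrangement of functional modules. For bacterial propagation there is a bla promoter driving the β-lactamase gene (ampicillin resistance) followed by a ColE1/pUC-type origin. The annotation tool labels this origin as high-copy, whereas the catalogue entry lists the plasmid as low copy, a discrepancy the record does not resolve. For yeast maintenance, a CEN6 centromere fused to an autonomously replicating sequence provides replication and stable mitotic segregation at roughly one or a few copies per cell. Downstream lies a fragment of the pUC18/19 multiple cloning site and a very short remnant of lacZα. The listed sequencing primers, M13 forward and reverse, are used to read across inserts placed in this region. The yeast marker is URA3 under its native promoter, which complements uracil auxotrophy in ura3 strains and can be counterselected with 5-fluoroorotic acid, allowing plasmid loss or shuffling experiments. The vector is suited to low-copy, near-physiological gene dosage studies and general construct assembly in budding yeast.
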