Features (pLannotate 1.2.2; 8 found; start..end, strand, type, name):
      1..64      +  promoter       AmpR promoter: bla
     65..924     +  CDS            AmpR (fragment): β-lactamase; bla; confers resistance to ampicillin, carbenicillin, and related antibiotics
    948..1536    +  rep_origin     ori: high-copy-number ColE1/pMB1/pBR322/pUC origin of replication
   1537..2040    +  misc_feature   CEN/ARS: S. cerevisiae CEN6 centromere fused to an autonomously replicating sequence
   2063..2107    +  misc_feature   MCS (fragment): pUC18/19 multiple cloning site
   2114..2130    +  CDS            lacZα (fragment): LacZα fragment of β-galactosidase; lacZ fragment
   2131..2346    +  promoter       URA3 promoter: S. cerevisiae URA3
   2347..3150    +  CDS            URA3: orotidine-5'-phosphate decarboxylase, required for uracil biosynthesis; S. cerevisiae URA3; yeast auxotrophic marker, counterselectable with 5-fluoroorotic acid (5-FOA)
>Addgene plasmid #239127 | pLS416 | addgene full sequence | sequence record 481864 | Addgene NGS Result
TATGTATCCGCTCATGAGACAATAACCCTGATAAATGCTTCAATAATATTGAAAAAGGAAGAGTATGAGT
ATTCAACATTTCCGTGTCGCCCTTATTCCCTTTTTTGCGGCATTTTGCCTTCCTGTTTTTGCTCACCCAG
AAACGCTGGTGAAAGTAAAAGATGCAGAAGATCAGTTGGGTGCGCGAGTGGGTTACATCGAACTGGACCT
CAACAGTGGTAAGATACTAGAGAGTTTTCGCCCCGAAGAACGATTCCCAATGATGTCCACTTTTAAGGTT
CTGCTATGTGGCGCGGTATTATCCCGTATTGACGCGGGGCAAGAGCAACTAGGTCGCCGCATACACTATT
CTCAGAATGACTTGGTTGAGTATTCACCAGTCACAGAAAAGCATCTTACGGATGGCATGACAGTAAGAGA
ATTATGTAGTGCTGCCATAACGATGAGTGATAACACGGCGGCGAACTTACTTCTGACAACGATTGGAGGA
CCAAAGGAGCTAACCGCTTTTTTGCACAACATGGGGGATCATGTAACTCGCCTTGATCGTTGGGAACCAG
AGCTGAATGAAGCCATACCAAACGACGAGCGTGACACCACGATGCCTGTTGCTATGGCAACAACCTTGCG
GAAACTATTAACTGGCGAACTACTTACTCTAGCTTCCCGGCAACAGTTAATAGACTGGATGGAGGCTGAT
AAAGTTGCAGGACCACTTCTGCGCTCTGCGCTTCCGGCTGGCTGGTTTATTGCTGATAAATCTGGGGCCG
GAGAGCGTGGGTCACGCGGTATCATAGCAGCACTAGGGCCAGATGGTAAGCCCTCCCGTATCGTAGTTAT
CTACACGACGGGGAGCCAGGCAACTATGGATGAACGAAATAGACAGATCGCTGAGATAGGTGCGTCACTG
ATTAAGCATTGGTAGTAGAAAAGATCAAAGGATCTTCTTGAGATCCTTTTTTTCTGCGCGTAATCTGCTG
CTTGCAAACAAAAAAACCACCGCTACCAGCGGTGGTTTGTTTGCCGGATCAAGAGCTACCAACTCTTTTT
CCGAAGGTAACTGGCTTCAGCAGAGCGCAGATACCAAATACTGTCCTTCTAGTGTAGCCGTAGTTAGGCC
ACCACTTCAAGAACTCTGTAGCACCGCCTACATACCTCGCTCTGCTAATCCTGTTACCAGTGGCTGCTGC
CAGTGGCGATAAGTCGTGTCTTACCGGGTTGGACTCAAGACGATAGTTACCGGATAAGGCGCAGCGGTCG
GGCTGAACGGGGGGTTCGTGCACACAGCCCAGCTTGGAGCGAACGACCTACACCGAACTGAGATACCTAC
AGCGTGAGCTATGAGAAAGCGCCACGCTTCCCGAAGGGAGAAAGGCGGACAGGTATCCGGTAAGCGGCAG
GGTCGGAACAGGAGAGCGCACGAGGGAGCTTCCAGGGGGAAACGCCTGGTATCTTTATAGTCCTGTCGGG
TTTCGCCACCTCTGACTTGAGCGTCGATTTTTGTGATGCTCGTCAGGGGGGCGGAGCCTATGGAAAATCA
CGTGCTATAAAAATAATTATAATTTAAATTTTTTAATATAAATATATAAATTAAAAATAGAAAGTAAAAA
AAGAAATTAAAGAAAAAATAGTTTTTGTTTTCCGAAGATGTAAAAGACTCTAGGGGGATCGCCAACAAAT
ACTACCTTTTATCTTGCTCTTCCTGCTCTCAGGTATTAATGCCGAATTGTTTCATCTTGTCTGTGTAGAA
GACCACACACGAAAATCCTGTGATTTTACATTTTACTTATCGTTAATCGAATGTATATCTATTTAATCTG
CTTTTCTTGTCTAATAAATATATATGTAAAGTACGCTTTTTGTTGAAATTTTTTAAACCTTTGTTTATTT
TTTTTTCTTCATTCCGTAACTCTTCTACCTTCTTTATTTACTTTCTAAAATCCAAATACAAAACATAAAA
ATAAATAAACACAGAGTAAATTCCCAAATTATTCCATCATTAAAAGATACGAGGCGCGTGTAAGTTACAG
GCAAGCGATCCAGGAAACAGCTATGACGCGCGCGAGCTCGGTACCCGGGATCCTCTAGAGTCGACCTGCA
GGCATGCCCTAGGACTGGCCGTCGTTTTACTTCAATTCATCATTTTTTTTTTATTCTTTTTTTTGATTTC
GGTTTCCTTGAAATTTTTTTGATTCGGTAATCTCCGAACAGAAGGAAGAACGAAGGAAGGAGCACAGACT
TAGATTGGTATATATACGCATATGTAGTGTTGAAGAAACATGAAATTGCCCAGTATTCTTAACCCAACTG
CACAGAACAAAAACCTGCAGGAAACGAAGATAAATCATGTCGAAAGCTACATATAAGGAACGTGCTGCTA
CTCATCCTAGTCCTGTTGCTGCCAAGCTATTTAATATCATGCACGAAAAGCAAACAAACTTGTGTGCTTC
ATTGGATGTTCGTACCACGAAGGAATTACTAGAGTTAGTTGAAGCATTAGGTCCGAAAATTTGTTTACTA
AAAACTCATGTGGATATTTTGACTGATTTTTCGATGGAGGGGACAGTTAAGCCGCTAAAGGCATTATCAG
CCAAGTATAATTTTTTACTCTTCGAGGACAGAAAATTTGCTGACATTGGTAATACAGTCAAATTGCAGTA
TTCTGCGGGTGTATATAGAATAGCAGAATGGGCAGACATTACGAACGCACACGGTGTGGTGGGGCCAGGT
ATTGTTAGCGGTTTGAAGCAGGCGGCAGAAGAAGTAACAAAGGAACCTAGAGGGCTTTTGATGTTAGCAG
AATTGTCATGCAAGGGTTCCCTAAGCACTGGTGAATATACTAAGGGTACTGTTGATATTGCCAAGAGCGA
CAAAGATTTTGTTATCGGCTTTATTGCTCAAAGAGACATGGGTGGAAGAGATGAAGGTTACGATTGGTTG
ATTATGACACCCGGTGTGGGTTTAGATGACAAGGGTGACGCATTGGGCCAACAGTATAGAACCGTAGATG
ATGTAGTCTCTACAGGATCAGACATTATTATTGTAGGAAGAGGACTATTTGCAAAGGGAAGGGATGCAAA
GGTAGAGGGTGAGCGTTACAGAAAAGCAGGGTGGGAAGCATATTTGAGAAGATGCGGGCAGCAAAACTAA
AAAACTGTATTATAAGTAAATGAATGTATAATAAACTCACAAATTAGAGCTTCAATTTAATTATATCAGT
TATTACCCGGAAATCTTGGTCGTAATGATTTCTATAATGACGAAAAAAAAAAAATTGGAAAGAAAAAACT
TCATGGCCTTTATAAAAAGGAACTATCCAATACCTCGCCAGAACCAAGTAACAGTATT
